>Addgene plasmid #197824 | pJMC-5-BsaI | addgene full sequence | sequence record 393134 | Addgene NGS Result
GTCAGTGAGCGAGGAAGCGGAAGAGCGCCCACCTGCTTTTCCTCACCGTGAGACCAACAACAAGGTCTCT
AGTGCGGATTTTGCAGGTGTGATGAAAAGCCTTAGGGTCAGGTGGCACTTTTCGGGGAAATGTGCGATGA
ACCCCTATTTGTTTATTTTTCTAAATACATTCAAATATGTATCCGCTAATGAGACAATAACCCTGATAAA
TGCTTCAATTATATTGAAAAAGGAAGAGTATGAGTATCCAACATTTCCGTGTCGCCCTTATTCCCTTTTT
TGCGGCCTTCTGCCTTCCTGTTTTTGCTCACCCAGAAACGCTGGTGAAAGTAAAAGATGCTGAAGATCAG
TTGGGTGCCCGAGTGGGTTACATTTAACTGGATCTCAACAGCGGCAAAATCTTAGAGAGTTTTCGCCCCG
AAGAACGCTTCCCAATGATGAGCACTTTCAAAGTTCTGCTATGTGGCGCGGTGTTATCCCGTATTGATGC
TGGGCAAGAGCAACTCGGTCGCCGCATACACTATTCTCAGAATGACTTGGTTGAGTATTCACCAGTCACA
GAAAAGCATCTTACGGATGGCATGACAGTAAGAGAATTATGTAGTGCTGCCATAACCATGAGTGATAACA
CTGCGGCCAACTTACTTCTGACAACGATTGGAGGACCGAAGGAGCTAACCGCTTTTTTGCACAACATGGG
GGATCATGTAACTCGCCTTGATCGTTGGGAACCGGAGCTGAATGAAGCCATACCAAACGACGAGCGTGAC
ACCACGATGCCTGTAGCAATGGCAACAACTCTCCGCAAACTATTAACTGGCGAACTACTTACTCTTGCTT
CACGCCAGCAACTCATTGACTGGATGGAGGCGGACAAAGTTGCAGGACCACTTCTGCGCTCGGCACTTCC
GGCTGGCTGGTTTATTGCTGATAAATCTGGAGCCGGTGAGCGTGGCTCTCGCGGTATCATTGCAGCACTG
GGGCCAGATGGTAAGCCCTCCCGTATCGTAGTTATCTACACGACGGGGAGTCAGGCAACTATGGATGAAC
GAAATAGACAGATCGCTGAGATAGGTGCCTCACTGATTAAGCATTGGTAACTGTCAGACGAAGGGAAATA
AATAGTAGCCCGCCTGATGTGCGGGCTTTTTTTTGGTGGTGGTTACCAGTGTCGCTTAGCTACCGTAGGT
CCTCTTAGGCGGTCCGATTAGCGACATAGTCATCAATGCCTTGACGGCAAAATCCCTTAACGTGAGTTTT
CGTTCCACTGAGCGTCAGACCCCGTAGAAAAGATCAAAGGATCTTCTTGAGATCCTTTTTTTCTGCGCGT
AATCTGCTGCTTGCAAACAAAAAAACCACCGCTACCAGCGGTGGTTTGTTTGCCGGATCAAGAGCTACTA
ACTCTTTTTCCGAAGGTAACTGGCTTCAGCAGAGCGCAGATACCAAATACTGTTCTTCTAGTGTAGCCGT
AGTTAGGCCACCACTTCAAGAACTCTGTAGCACCGCCTACATACCTCGCTCTGCTAATCCTGTTACCAGT
GGCTGCTGCCAGTGGCGATAAGTCGTGTCTTACCGGGTTGGACTCAAGACGATAGTTACCGGATAAGGCG
CAGCGGTCGGGCTGAACGGGGGGTTCGTGCTCACAGCCCAGCTTGGAGCGAACGACCTACACCGAACTGA
GATACCTACAGCGTGAGCTATGAGAAAGCGCCACGCTTCCCGAAGGGAGAAAGGCGGACAGGTATCCGGT
AAGCGGCAGGGTCGGAACAGGAGAGCGCACGAGGGAGCTTCCAGGGGGAAACGCCTGGTATCTTTATAGT
CCTGTCGGGTTTCGCCACCTCTGACTTGAGCGTCGATTTTTGTGATGCTCGTCAGGGGGGCGGAGCCTAT
GGAAAAACGCCAGCAACGCGGCCTTTTTACGGTTCCTGGCCTTTTGCTGGCCTTTTGCTCACATGTTCTT
TCCTGCGTTATCCCCTGATTCTGTGGATAACCGTATTACCGCCTTTGAGTGAGCTGATACCGCTCGCCGC
AGCCGAACGACCGAGCGCAGCGA
Features (pLannotate 1.2.2; 4 found; start..end, strand, type, name):
      1..23      +  rep_origin     RSF ori (fragment): Plasmids containing the RSF 1030 origin of replication can be propagated in E. coli cells that contain additional plasmids with compatible origins.
    139..239     +  promoter       AmpR promoter: bla
    240..1100    +  CDS            AmpR: β-lactamase; bla; confers resistance to ampicillin, carbenicillin, and related antibiotics
   1307..1895    +  rep_origin     ori: high-copy-number ColE1/pMB1/pBR322/pUC origin of replication
