[The description below was written by a language model from this plasmid's Addgene catalogue record and pLannotate feature annotations shown in this document.]
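Description:
pJMC-5-BsaI is a small (about 2.05 kb) synthetic cloning module from an extensible vector toolkit and parts library built for engineering plant genomes. The catalogue describes it as a "Level 1 module 5 with BsaI expansion point". This places it in a hierarchical, modular assembly scheme, where it occupies the fifth position among the Level 1 modules. The BsaI site or sites serve as the point at which further parts can be inserted. BsaI is a type IIS restriction enzyme that cuts outside its recognition sequence. It is the usual basis of Golden Gate-style assembly, where defined overhangs let several fragments be joined in a set order. The record does not give the overhangs, the position of the BsaI sites, or the destination vector.

The plasmid carries no gene or insert. The insert field reads "None", the backbone is listed as self-made and otherwise unspecified, and no vector type is recorded. The feature table covers the full sequenced record and shows only bacterial maintenance elements. These are the bla promoter driving AmpR (β-lactamase) for ampicillin selection and a high-copy ColE1/pMB1/pUC-type origin of replication, which fits the high copy number stated for propagation in E. coli. A 23-nt match to the RSF origin is also annotated, but it is only a short fragment and is unlikely to function as a replication origin. No plant promoter, terminator, reporter, T-DNA border or plant selection marker is annotated. The construct is therefore best understood as an empty placeholder or acceptor module for building multi-module assemblies, not as an expression vector in its own right.
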