Addgene plasmid #197824: pJMC-5-BsaI
Purpose: Level 1 module 5 with BsaI expansion point
Depositing lab: Daniel Voytas. Depositing organization: University of Minnesota. Publication: An extensible vector toolkit and parts library for advanced engineering of plant genomes. Chamness JC, Kumar J, Cruz AJ, Rhuby E, Holum MJ, Cody JP, Tibebu R, Gamo ME, Starker CG, Zhang F, Voytas DF. Plant Genome. 2023 Mar 9:e20312. doi: 10.1002/tpg2.20312. PubMed 36896468.
Backbone
  Vector backbone: Unspecified
  Backbone manufacturer: Self-made
  Vector type: Unspecified
Growth in bacteria
  Bacterial resistance: Ampicillin, 100 μg/mL
  Growth temperature: 37°C
  Growth strain: DH5alpha
  Copy number: High Copy
Gene/Insert
  Gene/Insert name: None
  Species: Synthetic
  Cloning method: Restriction Enzyme; 5′ cloning site Unknown (unknown if destroyed)
Terms and licenses: Academic/Nonprofit Terms; Industry Terms: Not Available to Industry
Depositor comments: Please visit https://www.biorxiv.org/content/10.1101/2022.10.15.511792v1 for bioRxiv preprint.
How to cite: pJMC-5-BsaI was a gift from Daniel Voytas (Addgene plasmid # 197824 ; http://n2t.net/addgene:197824 ; RRID:Addgene_197824)
